>Addgene plasmid #80160 | pEIAV-TLoop-Chr2-YFP | depositor full sequence | sequence record 150735 | pEIAV-TLoop-Chr2-YFP sequence 8908 bps
ACAGATCTTCAATATTGGCCATTAGCCATATTATTCATTGGTTATATAGCATAAATCAATATTGGCTATT
GGCCATTGCATACGTTGTATCTATATCATAATATGTACATTTATATTGGCTCATGTCCAATATGACCGCC
ATGTTGGCATTGATTATTGACTAGTTATTAATAGTAATCAATTACGGGGTCATTAGTTCATAGCCCATAT
ATGGAGTTCCGCGTTACATAACTTACGGTAAATGGCCCGCCTGGCTGACCGCCCAACGACCCCCGCCCAT
TGACGTCAATAATGACGTATGTTCCCATAGTAACGCCAATAGGGACTTTCCATTGACGTCAATGGGTGGA
GTATTTACGGTAAACTGCCCACTTGGCAGTACATCAAGTGTATCATATGCCAAGTCCGCCCCCTATTGAC
GTCAATGACGGTAAATGGCCCGCCTGGCATTATGCCCAGTACATGACCTTACGGGACTTTCCTACTTGGC
AGTACATCTACGTATTAGTCATCGCTATTACCATGGTGATGCGGTTTTGGCAGTACACCAATGGGCGTGG
ATAGCGGTTTGACTCACGGGGATTTCCAAGTCTCCACCCCATTGACGTCAATGGGAGTTTGTTTTGGCAC
CAAAATCAACGGGACTTTCCAAAATGTCGTAATAACCCCGCCCCGTTGACGCAAATGGGCGGTAGGCGTG
TACGGTGGGAGGTCTATATAAGCAGAGCTCGTTTAGTGAACCGGGCACTCAGATTCTGCGGTCTGAGTCC
CTTCTCTGCTGGGCTGAAAAGGCCTTTGTAATAAATATAATTCTCTACTCAGTCCCTGTCTCTAGTTTGT
CTGTTCGAGATCCTACAGTTGGCGCCCGAACAGGGACCTGAGAGGGGCGCAGACCCTACCTGTTGAACCT
GGCTGATCGTAGGATCCCCGGGACAGCAGAGGAGAACTTACAGAAGTCTTCTGGAGGTGTTCCTGGCCAG
AACACAGGAGGACAGGTAAGTAGGGAGACCCTTTGACATGGAGCAAGGCGCTCAAGAAGTTAGAGAAGGT
GACGGTACAAGGGTCTCAGAAATTAACTACTGGTAACTGTAATTGGGCGCTAAGTCTAGTAGACTTATTT
CATGATACCAACTTTGTAAAAGAAAAGGACTGGCAGCTGAGGGATGTCATTCCATTGCTGGAAGATGTAA
CTCAGACGCTGGAATTCGGGTATTGTAGAAAGGGCAAATAGGACCTTGAAAGAGAAGATTCAAAGTCATA
GAGACAACACTCAAACACTGGAGGCAGCTTTACAACTTGCTCTCATTACTTGTAACAAAGGGAGGGAAAG
TATGGGAGGACAGACACCATGGGAAGTATTTATCACTAATCAAGCACAAGTAATACATGAGAAACTTTTA
CTACAGCAAGCACAATCCTCCAAAAAATTTTGTTTTTACAAAATCCCTGGTGAACATGATTGGAAGGGAC
CTACTAGGGTGCTGTGGAAGGGTGATGGTGCAGTAGTAGTTAATGATGAAGGAAAGGGAATAATTGCTGT
ACCATTAACCAGGACTAAGTTACTAATAAAGCCAAATTGAGTATTGTTGCATGCATTTGATATATGGGAT
TATTTGGTAAAGGGGTAACATGGTCAGCATCGCATTCTATGGGGGGATCCCAGGGGGAATCTCAACCCCT
ATTACCCAACAGTCAGAAAAATCTAAGTGTGAGGAGAACACAATGTTTCAACCTTATTGTTATAATAATG
ACAGTAAGAACAGCATGGCAGAATCGAAGGAAGCAAGAGACCAAGAAATGAACCTGAAAGAAGAATCTAA
AGAAGAAAAAAGAAGAAATGACTGGTGGAAAAAAGCTGCAGAGGGCCCTTAATGCAGTGGCCTTTGCGGC
CGCCAACTCTCGAGTTTACCACTCCCTATCAGTGATAGAGAAAAGTGAAAGTCGAGTTTACCACTCCCTA
TCAGTGATAGAGAAAAGTGAAAGTCGAGTTTACCACTCCCTATCAGTGATAGAGAAAAGTGAAAGTCGAG
TTTACCACTCCCTATCAGTGATAGAGAAAAGTGAAAGTCGAGTTTACCACTCCCTATCAGTGATAGAGAA
AAGTGAAAGTCGAGTTTACCACTCCCTATCAGTGATAGAGAAAAGTGAAAGTCGAGTTTACCACTCCCTA
TCAGTGATAGAGAAAAGTGAAAGTCGAGCTCGGTACCCGGGTCGAGGTAGGCGTGTACGGTGGGAGGCCT
ATATAAGCAGAGCTCGTTTAGTGAACCGTCAGATCGCCTGGAGACGCCATCCACGCTGTTTTGACCTCCA
TAGAAGACACCGGGACCGATCCAGCCTCCGCGGCCCCGAATTCACCACGTGGCCGCATCGATTCTAGAAT
TCGCTGTCTGCGAGGGCCAGCTGTTGGGGTGAGTACTCCCTCTCAAAAGCGGGCATGACTTCTGCGCTAA
GATTGTCAGTTTCCAAAAACGAGGAGGATTTGATATTCACCTGGCCCGCGGTGATGCCTTTGAGGGTGGC
CGCGTCCATCTGGTCAGAAAAGACAATCTTTTTGTTGTCAAGCTTGAGGTGTGGCAGGCTTGAGATCTGG
CCATACACTTGAGTGACAATGACATCCACTTTGCCTTTCTCTCCACAGGTGTCCACTCCCAGGTCCAACT
GCAGCCCAAGCGGATCCTCTAGAGTCGACAAAGCTAGCCACCATGGACTATGGCGGCGCTTTGTCTGCCG
TCGGACGCGAACTTTTGTTCGTTACTAATCCTGTGGTGGTGAACGGGTCCGTCCTGGTCCCTGAGGATCA
ATGTTACTGTGCCGGATGGATTGAATCTCGCGGCACGAACGGCGCTCAGACCGCGTCAAATGTCCTGCAG
TGGCTTGCAGCAGGATTCAGCATTTTGCTGCTGATGTTCTATGCCTACCAAACCTGGAAATCTACATGCG
GCTGGGAGGAGATCTATGTGTGCGCCATTGAAATGGTTAAGGTGATTCTCGAGTTCTTTTTTGAGTTTAA
GAATCCCTCTATGCTCTACCTTGCCACAGGACACCGGGTGCAGTGGCTGCGCTATGCAGAGTGGCTGCTC
ACTTGTCCTGTCATCCTTATCCGCCTGAGCAACCTCACCGGCCTGAGCAACGACTACAGCAGGAGAACCA
TGGGACTCCTTGTCTCAGACATCGGGACTATCGTGTGGGGGGCTACCAGCGCCATGGCAACCGGCTATGT
TAAAGTCATCTTCTTTTGTCTTGGATTGTGCTATGGCGCGAACACATTTTTTCACGCCGCCAAAGCATAT
ATCGAGGGTTATCATACTGTGCCAAAGGGTCGGTGCCGCCAGGTCGTGACCGGCATGGCATGGCTGTTTT
TCGTGAGCTGGGGTATGTTCCCAATTCTCTTCATTTTGGGGCCCGAAGGTTTTGGCGTCCTGAGCGTCTA
TGGCTCCACCGTAGGTCACACGATTATTGATCTGATGAGTAAAAATTGTTGGGGGTTGTTGGGACACTAC
CTGCGCGTCCTGATCCACGAGCACATATTGATTCACGGAGATATCCGCAAAACCACCAAACTGAACATCG
GCGGAACGGAGATCGAGGTCGAGACTCTCGTCGAAGACGAAGCCGAGGCCGGAGCCGTGCCAGCGGCCGC
CACCATGGTGAGCAAGGGCGAGGAGCTGTTCACCGGGGTGGTGCCCATCCTGGTCGAGCTGGACGGCGAC
GTAAACGGCCACAAGTTCAGCGTGTCCGGCGAGGGCGAGGGCGATGCCACCTACGGCAAGCTGACCCTGA
AGTTCATCTGCACCACCGGCAAGCTGCCCGTGCCCTGGCCCACCCTCGTGACCACCTTCGGCTACGGCCT
GCAGTGCTTCGCCCGCTACCCCGACCACATGAAGCAGCACGACTTCTTCAAGTCCGCCATGCCCGAAGGC
TACGTCCAGGAGCGCACCATCTTCTTCAAGGACGACGGCAACTACAAGACCCGCGCCGAGGTGAAGTTCG
AGGGCGACACCCTGGTGAACCGCATCGAGCTGAAGGGCATCGACTTCAAGGAGGACGGCAACATCCTGGG
GCACAAGCTGGAGTACAACTACAACAGCCACAACGTCTATATCATGGCCGACAAGCAGAAGAACGGCATC
AAGGTGAACTTCAAGATCCGCCACAACATCGAGGACGGCAGCGTGCAGCTCGCCGACCACTACCAGCAGA
ACACCCCCATCGGCGACGGCCCCGTGCTGCTGCCCGACAACCACTACCTGAGCTACCAGTCCGCCCTGAG
CAAAGACCCCAACGAGAAGCGCGATCACATGGTCCTGCTGGAGTTCGTGACCGCCGCCGGGATCACTCTC
GGCATGGACGAGCTGTACGCGGAGGGCCGCGGCAGCCTGCTGACCTGCGGCGACGTGGAGGAGAACCCCG
GCCCCGCCCCCGGCAGCGGTACCTCCAGACTGGACAAGAGCAAAGTCATCAACTCTGCCTTGGAGCTCCT
GAATGAAGTTGGCATTGAGGGCTTGACCACCAGGAAGCTGGCCCAGAAGCTGGGTGTGGAGCAGCCTACC
CTGTACTGGCATGTGAAGAACAAGAGGGCTCTGCTTGATGCCCTGGCCATTGAGATGTTGGACAGGCACC
ACACCCACTTCTGCCCTCTGGAAGGGGAGTCCTGGCAGGACTTCCTGAGGAACAATGCCAAGAGCTTCAG
ATGTGCCTTGCTCTCCCACCGGGATGGTGCCAAAGTTCACTTGGGCACCAGGCCTACAGAGAAGCAGTAT
GAGACCCTGGAGAACCAGCTGGCATTCCTGTGCCAACAAGGCTTCTCCCTGGAAAATGCCTTGTATGCCC
TCTCTGCTGTGGGCCACTTCACCTTGGGCTGTGTGCTGGAGGACCAGGAGCACCAAGTTGCCAAGGAGGA
GAGGGAGACCCCCACCACTGACTCCATGCCACCACTGCTGCGGCAAGCTATTGAGTTGTTTGACCACCAA
GGGGCTGAGCCTGCATTCCTTTTTGGCCTGGAACTGATCATCTGTGGCCTGGAAAAGCAGCTGAAATGTG
AGTCTGGCTCTCACGTGCCCAAAAAGAGAAAGCACGTGCCTGCTGATGCCTTGGATGATTTTGACCTGGA
CATGCTGCCTGCTGATGCCCTGGATGACTTTGATTTGGACATGCTCCCTGCTGATGCACTTGATGATTTT
GACCTGGATATGCTGTGATCCGGAGTCTACATTTGAATGTCAATAAAACAAAATGGTGGGGCAATCATCT
ACATTTCATGGGATATGTGATTACTAGTTCAGGTGTATTGCCACAAGACAAACATGTTAAGAAAATTTCC
CGTTATTTGCACTCTGTTCCTGTTAATCAACCTCTGGATTACAAAATTTGTGAAAGATTGACTGGTATTC
TTAACTATGTTGCTCCTTTTACGCTATGTGGATACGCTGCTTTAATGCCTTTGTATCATGCTATTGCTTC
CCGTATGGCTTTCATTTTCTCCTCCTTGTATAAATCCTGGTTGCTGTCTCTTTATGAGGAGTTGTGGCCC
GTTGTCAGGCAACGTGGCGTGGTGTGCACTGTGTTTGCTGACGCAACCCCCACTGGTTGGGGCATTGCCA
CCACCTGTCAGCTCCTTTCCGGGACTTTCGCTTTCCCCCTCCCTATTGCCACGGCGGAACTCATCGCCGC
CTGCCTTGCCCGCTGCTGGACAGGGGCTCGGCTGTTGGGCACTGACAATTCCGTGGTGTTGTCGGGGAAG
CTGACGTCCTTTCCATGGCTGCTCGCCTGTGTTGCCACCTGGATTCTGCGCGGGACGTCCTTCTGCTACG
TCCCTTCGGCCCTCAATCCAGCGGACCTTCCTTCCCGCGGCCTGCTGCCGGCTCTGCGGCCTCTTCCGCG
TCTTCGCCTTCGCCCTCAGACGAGTCGGATCTCCCTTTGGGCCGCCTCCCCGCCTGTTTCGCCTCGGCGT
CCGGTCCGTGTTGCTTGGTCTTCACCTGTGCAGACTTGCGAACCATGGATTCCACCGTGAACTTTGTCTC
CTGGCATGCAAATCGTCAACTTGGCATGCCAAATCGATTAGAAAAACAAGGGGGGAACTGTGGGGTTTTT
ATGAGGGGTTTTATACAATTGGGCACTCAGATTCTGCGGTCTGAGTCCCTTCTCTGCTGGGCTGAAAAGG
CCTTTGTAATAAATATAATTCTCTACTCAGTCCCTGTCTCTAGTTTGTCTGTTCGAGATCCTACAGAGCT
CATGCCTTGGTTAATTAAGGAGATCCGGGCTGGCGTAATAGCGAAGAGGCCCGCACCGATCGCCCTTCCC
AACAGTTGCGCAGCCTGAATGGCGAATGG
[124 nt withheld, positions 6330-6453]
C
[56 nt withheld, positions 6455-6510]
AGCTTTACGGCACCTCGACCG
[64 nt withheld, positions 6532-6595]
CCTTTGACGTTGGAGTCCACGTTCTTT
[37 nt withheld, positions 6623-6659]
ACCCTATCTCGGTCTATTCTTTTGATTTATAAGGGATTTTGCCGATTTCGGCCTATTGGTTAAAAAATGA
GCTGATTTAACAAATATTTAACGCGAATTTTAACAAAATATTAACGTTTACAATTTCGCCTGATGCGGTA
TTTTCTCCTTACGCATCTGTGCGGTATTTCACACCGCATATGGTGCACTCTCAGTACAATCTGCTCTGAT
GCCGCATAGTTAAGCCAGCCCCGACACCCGCCAACACCCGCTGACGCGCCCTGACGGGCTTGTCTGCTCC
CGGCATCCGCTTACAGACAAGCTGTGACCGTCTCCGGGAGCTGCATGTGTCAGAGGTTTTCACCGTCATC
ACCGAAACGCGCGAGACGAAAGGGCCTCGTGATACGCCTATTTTTATAGGTTAATGTCATGATAATAATG
GTTTCTTAGACGTCAGGTGGCACTTTTCGGGGAAATGTGCGCGGAACCCCTATTTGTTTATTTTTCTAAA
TACATTCAAATATGTATCCGCTCATGAGACAATAACCCTGATAAATGCTTCAATAATATTGAAAAAGGAA
GAGTATGAGTATTCAACATTTCCGTGTCGCCCTTATTCCCTTTTTTGCGGCATTTTGCCTTCCTGTTTTT
GCTCACCCAGAAACGCTGGTGAAAGTAAAAGATGCTGAAGATCAGTTGGGTGCACGAGTGGGTTACATCG
AACTGGATCTCAACAGCGGTAAGATCCTTGAGAGTTTTCGCCCCGAAGAACGTTTTCCAATGATGAGCAC
TTTTAAAGTTCTGCTATGTGGCGCGGTATTATCCCGTATTGACGCCGGGCAAGAGCAACTCGGTCGCCGC
ATACACTATTCTCAGAATGACTTGGTTGAGTACTCACCAGTCACAGAAAAGCATCTTACGGATGGCATGA
CAGTAAGAGAATTATGCAGTGCTGCCATAACCATGAGTGATAACACTGCGGCCAACTTACTTCTGACAAC
GATCGGAGGACCGAAGGAGCTAACCGCTTTTTTGCACAACATGGGGGATCATGTAACTCGCCTTGATCGT
TGGGAACCGGAGCTGAATGAAGCCATACCAAACGACGAGCGTGACACCACGATGCCTGTAGCAATGGCAA
CAACGTTGCGCAAACTATTAACTGGCGAACTACTTACTCTAGCTTCCCGGCAACAATTAATAGACTGGAT
GGAGGCGGATAAAGTTGCAGGACCACTTCTGCGCTCGGCCCTTCCGGCTGGCTGGTTTATTGCTGATAAA
TCTGGAGCCGGTGAGCGTGGGTCTCGCGGTATCATTGCAGCACTGGGGCCAGATGGTAAGCCCTCCCGTA
TCGTAGTTATCTACACGACGGGGAGTCAGGCAACTATGGATGAACGAAATAGACAGATCGCTGAGATAGG
TGCCTCACTGATTAAGCATTGGTAACTGTCAGACCAAGTTTACTCATATATACTTTAGATTGATTTAAAA
CTTCATTTTTAATTTAAAAGGATCTAGGTGAAGATCCTTTTTGATAATCTCATGACCAAAATCCCTTAAC
GTGAGTTTTCGTTCCACTGAGCGTCAGACCCCGTAGAAAAGATCAAAGGATCTTCTTGAGATCCTTTTTT
TCTGCGCGTAATCTGCTGCTTGCAAACAAAAAAACCACCGCTACCAGCGGTGGTTTGTTTGCCGGATCAA
GAGCTACCAACTCTTTTTCCGAAGGTAACTGGCTTCAGCAGAGCGCAGATACCAAATACTGTCCTTCTAG
TGTAGCCGTAGTTAGGCCACCACTTCAAGAACTCTGTAGCACCGCCTACATACCTCGCTCTGCTAATCCT
GTTACCAGTGGCTGCTGCCAGTGGCGATAAGTCGTGTCTTACCGGGTTGGACTCAAGACGATAGTTACCG
GATAAGGCGCAGCGGTCGGGCTGAACGGGGGGTTCGTGCACACAGCCCAGCTTGGAGCGAACGACCTACA
CCGAACTGAGATACCTACAGCGTGAGCTATGAGAAAGCGCCACGCTTCCCGAAGGGAGAAAGGCGGACAG
GTATCCGGTAAGCGGCAGGGTCGGAACAGGAGAGCGCACGAGGGAGCTTCCAGGGGGAAACGCCTGGTAT
CTTTATAGTCCTGTCGGGTTTCGCCACCTCTGACTTGAGCGTCGATTTTTGTGATGCTCGTCAGGGGGGC
GGAGCCTATGGAAAAACGCCAGCAACGCGGCCTTTTTACGGTTCCTGGCCTTTTGCTGGCCTTTTGCTCA
CATGGCTCG
Features (pLannotate 1.2.2; 24 found; start..end, strand, type, name):
    148..525     +  enhancer       CMV enhancer: human cytomegalovirus immediate early enhancer
    527..726     +  promoter       CMV promoter: human cytomegalovirus (CMV) immediate early promoter
    909..1004    +  CDS            tat (fragment): TAT_EIAVC - Experimental evidence at protein level: Swiss-Prot protein existence level 1. Nuclear transcriptional activator of viral gene expression, that is essential for viral transcription from the LTR promoter and replication. Acts as a sequence-specific molecular adapter, directing components of the cellular transcription machinery to the viral RNA to enhance transcription by the RNA polymerase II (RNA pol II) complex, thereby increasing the level of full-length transcripts. Tat associates with the CCNT1/cyclin-T1 component of the P-TEFb complex (CDK9 and CCNT1), which promotes RNA chain
   1004..1201    +  CDS            gag (fragment): GAG_EIAV9 - Experimental evidence at protein level: Swiss-Prot protein existence level 1. p9 plays a role in budding of the assembled particle by interacting with PDCD6IP/AIP1. From Equine infectious anemia virus (isolate 1369) (EIAV).
   1209..1577    +  CDS            pol (fragment): POL_EIAV9 - Experimental evidence at protein level: Swiss-Prot protein existence level 1. During replicative cycle of retroviruses, the reverse- transcribed viral DNA is integrated into the host chromosome by the viral integrase enzyme. RNase H activity is associated with the reverse transcriptase. From Equine infectious anemia virus (isolate 1369) (EIAV).
   1765..1869    +  CDS            rev (fragment): REV_EIAVY - Experimental evidence at protein level: Swiss-Prot protein existence level 1. Escorts unspliced or incompletely spliced viral pre-mRNAs (late transcripts) out of the nucleus of infected cells. These pre- mRNAs carry two recognition sequences that function as Rev responsive element (RRE), that are not present in fully spliced viral mRNAs (early transcripts). This function is essential since most viral proteins are translated from unspliced or partially spliced pre-mRNAs which cannot exit the nucleus by the pathway used by fully processed cellular mRNAs (By similarity). From Equine i
   1913..2183    +  protein_bind   tetracycline response element: contains seven copies of the tetracycline operator tetO tetracycline repressor TetR
   2194..2211    +  misc_feature   MCS (fragment): pUC18/19 multiple cloning site
   2216..2254    +  promoter       minimal CMV promoter: human cytomegalovirus (CMV) immediate early promoter
   2409..2638    +  intron         chimeric intron: chimera between introns from adenovirus and immunoglobulin heavy chain genes
   2672..2689    +  misc_feature   MCS (fragment): pUC18/19 multiple cloning site
   2703..3629    +  CDS            ChR2(H134R): H134R mutant of an N-terminal fragment of channelrhodopsin-2 from the alga Chlamydomonas reinhardtii (Nagel et al., 2005) blue light-activated cation channel
   3645..4358    +  CDS            EYFP: EYFP is a basic (constitutively fluorescent) green/yellow fluorescent protein published in 1996, derived from Aequorea victoria. It is reported to be a very rapidly-maturing weak dimer with high acid sensitivity.
   4434..5051    +  CDS            TetR: tetracycline repressor TetR; synthetic gene; TetR binds to the tetracycline operator tetO to inhibit transcription. This inhibition can be relieved by adding tetracycline or doxycycline.
   5131..5156    +  CDS            VP64 (fragment): tetrameric repeat of the minimal activation domain of herpes simplex virus VP16 (Beerli et al., 1998)
   5172..5195    +  CDS            VP160 (fragment): 10 tandem repeats of the minimal activation domain of herpes simplex virus VP16 (Cheng et al., 2013)
   5345..5933    +  misc_feature   WPRE: woodchuck hepatitis virus posttranscriptional regulatory element
   6259..6326    +  CDS            lacZα (fragment): LacZα fragment of β-galactosidase; lacZ fragment
   6330..6785    +  rep_origin     f1 ori (sequence partly withheld): f1 bacteriophage origin of replication; arrow indicates direction of (+) strand synthesis
   6788..6887    -  misc_feature   bom (fragment): basis of mobility region from pBR322
   6989..7024    -  CDS            rop (fragment): Rop protein, which maintains plasmids at low copy number; rop
   7119..7223    +  promoter       AmpR promoter: bla
   7224..8084    +  CDS            AmpR: β-lactamase; bla; confers resistance to ampicillin, carbenicillin, and related antibiotics
   8255..8843    +  rep_origin     ori: high-copy-number ColE1/pMB1/pBR322/pUC origin of replication
