[The description below was written by a language model from this plasmid's Addgene catalogue record and pLannotate feature annotations shown in this document.]
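Description:
pEIAV-TLoop-Chr2-YFP is a lentiviral transfer vector built on an equine infectious anemia virus (EIAV) backbone, intended for expression in mammalian cells, in particular neurons. In bacteria it is maintained through a high-copy ColE1/pUC-type origin with ampicillin selection (AmpR under its own bla promoter), and it also carries an f1 phage origin. At the 5′ end, a CMV enhancer and promoter sit upstream of the retained EIAV sequences, presumably driving transcription of the vector genome in packaging cells. Only fragments of tat, gag, pol and rev are annotated, consistent with a vector stripped of functional viral genes that relies on helper constructs for particle production. The feature table does not annotate the LTRs or the packaging signal explicitly.

The payload is a tetracycline-regulated cassette. Seven tetO copies (the tetracycline response element) are joined to a minimal CMV promoter, followed by a chimeric intron and the coding sequence for channelrhodopsin-2 from Chlamydomonas carrying the H134R mutation, fused at its C terminus to EYFP. Downstream lies a TetR coding region followed by VP16-derived activation domain repeats, that is, a tetracycline-controlled transactivator, and then a WPRE to enhance transcript expression. The element linking the opsin fusion and the transactivator is not annotated, nor does the record say whether the transactivator is the Tet-Off or Tet-On type. Placing the transactivator under the promoter it activates suggests a self-amplifying positive feedback loop, the "TLoop", allowing strong, drug-regulated expression from few integrated copies. According to the associated publication title, such vectors are used for optical control of retrogradely infected neurons, with blue light driving the cation channel and YFP marking transduced cells.
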