Addgene plasmid #80160: pEIAV-TLoop-Chr2-YFP
Purpose: Expression in mammalian cells
Depositing lab: Edward Callaway. Depositing organization: Salk Institute for Biological Studies. Publication: Optical control of retrogradely infected neurons using drug-regulated "TLoop" lentiviral vectors. Cetin A, Callaway EM. J Neurophysiol. 2014 May;111(10):2150-9. doi: 10.1152/jn.00495.2013. Epub 2014 Feb 26. PubMed 24572099.
Backbone
  Vector backbone: EIAV
  Backbone manufacturer: John Olsen UNC
  Backbone size w/o insert (bp): 4876
  Vector type: Lentiviral
Growth in bacteria
  Bacterial resistance: Ampicillin, 100 μg/mL
  Growth temperature: 37°C
  Growth strain: NEB Stable
  Copy number: High Copy
Gene/Insert
  Gene/Insert name: Chr2
  Species: Chlamydomonas
  Insert size (bp): 1655
  Mutation: H134R
  Promoter: CMV TetOx7
  Tag / fusion protein: YFP (C terminal on insert)
  Cloning method: Restriction Enzyme; 5′ cloning site SalI (not destroyed); 3′ cloning site unknown (unknown if destroyed)
  Sequencing primers: 5′ LNCX; 3′ WPRE-R
Resource information
  A portion of this plasmid was derived from a plasmid made by: backbone from John Olsen UNC
Terms and licenses: Academic/Nonprofit Terms; Industry Terms: Not Available to Industry
How to cite: pEIAV-TLoop-Chr2-YFP was a gift from Edward Callaway (Addgene plasmid # 80160 ; http://n2t.net/addgene:80160 ; RRID:Addgene_80160)
