>Addgene plasmid #80160 | pEIAV-TLoop-Chr2-YFP | addgene partial sequence | sequence record 152838 | EGFP-N 5'-CGTCGCCGTCCAGCTCGACCAG-3'
CCTTGCTCACCATGGTGGCGGCCGCTGGCACGGCTCCGGCCTCGGCTTCGTCTTCGACGAGAGTCTCGAC
CTCGATCTCCGTTCCGCCGATGTTCAGTTTGGTGGTTTTGCGGATATCTCCGTGAATCAATATGTGCTCG
TGGATCAGGACGCGCAGGTAGTGTCCCAACAACCCCCAACAATTTTTACTCATCAGATCAATAATCGTGT
GACCTACGGTGGAGCCATAGACGCTCAGGACGCCAAAACCTTCGGGCCCCAAAATGAAGAGAATTGGGAA
CATACCCCAGCTCACGAAAAACAGCCATGCCATGCCGGTCACGACCTGGCGGCACCGACCCTTTGGCACA
GTATGATAACCCTCGATATATGCTTTGGCGGCGTGAAAAAATGTGTTCGCGCCATAGCACAATCCAAGAC
AAAAGAAGATGACTTTAACATAGCCGGTTGCCATGGCGCTGGTAGCCCCCCACACGATAGTCCCGATGTC
TGAGACAAGGAGTCCCATGGTTCTCCTGCTGTAGTCGTTGCTCAGGCCGGTGAGGTTGCTCAGGCGGATA
AGGATGACAGGACAAGTGAGCAGCCACTCTGCATAGCGCAGCCACTGCACCCGGTGTCCTGTGGCAAGGT
AGAGCATAGAGGGATTCTTAAACTCAAAAAAGAACTCGAGAATCACCTTAACCATTTCAATGGCGCACAC
ATAGATCTCCTCCCAGCCGCATGTAGATTTCCAGGTTTGGTAGGCATAGAACATCAGCAGCAAAATGCTG
AATCCTGCTGCAAGCCACTGCAGGACATTTGACGCGGTCTGAGCGCCGTTCGTGCCGCGAGATTCAATCC
ATCCGGCACAGTAACATTGATCCTCAGGGACCAGGACGGA
