>Addgene plasmid #80160 | pEIAV-TLoop-Chr2-YFP | addgene partial sequence | sequence record 152843 | EGFP-C 5'-CATGGTCCTGCTGGAGTTCGTG-3'
CTCGGCATGGACGAGCTGTACGCGGAGGGCCGCGGCAGCCTGCTGACCTGCGGCGACGTGGAGGAGAACC
CCGGCCCCGCCCCCGGCAGCGGTACCTCCAGACTGGACAAGAGCAAAGTCATCAACTCTGCCTTGGAGCT
CCTGAATGAAGTTGGCATTGAGGGCTTGACCACCAGGAAGCTGGCCCAGAAGCTGGGTGTGGAGCAGCCT
ACCCTGTACTGGCATGTGAAGAACAAGAGGGCTCTGCTTGATGCCCTGGCCATTGAGATGTTGGACAGGC
ACCACACCCACTTCTGCCCTCTGGAAGGGGAGTCCTGGCAGGACTTCCTGAGGAACAATGCCAAGAGCTT
CAGATGTGCCTTGCTCTCCCACCGGGATGGTGCCAAAGTTCACTTGGGCACCAGGCCTACAGAGAAGCAG
TATGAGACCCTGGAGAACCAGCTGGCATTCCTGTGCCAACAAGGCTTCTCCCTGGAAAATGCCTTGTATG
CCCTCTCTGCTGTGGGCCACTTCACCTTGGGCTGTGTGCTGGAGGACCAGGAGCACCAAGTTGCCAAGGA
GGAGAGGGAGACCCCCACCACTGACTCCATGCCACCACTGCTGCGGCAAGCTATTGAGTTGTTTGACCAC
CAAGGGGCTGAGCCTGCATTCCTTTTTGGCCTGGAACTGATCATCTGTGGCCTGGAAAAGCAGCTGAAAT
GTGAGTCTGGCTCTCACGTGCCCAAAAAGAGAAAGCACGTGCCTGCTGATGCCTTGGATGATTTTGACCT
GGACATGCTGCCTGCTGATGCCCTGGATGACTTTGATTTGGACATGCTCCCTGCTGATGCACTTGATGAT
TTTGACCTGGATATGCTGTGATCCGGAGTCTACATTTGAATGTCAATAAAACAAAATGGTGGGGCAATCA
TCTACATTTCATGG
